Addgene plasmid #86736: myc-UVRAG
Purpose: N-terminal myc-tagged protein expression in mammalian cells
Depositing lab: Do-Hyung Kim. Publication: mTORC1 phosphorylates UVRAG to negatively regulate autophagosome and endosome maturation. Kim YM, Jung CH, Seo M, Kim EK, Park JM, Bae SS, Kim DH. Mol Cell. 2015 Jan 22;57(2):207-18. doi: 10.1016/j.molcel.2014.11.013. Epub 2014 Dec 18. PubMed 25533187.
Backbone
  Vector backbone: pRK5
  Vector type: Mammalian Expression
Growth in bacteria
  Bacterial resistance: Ampicillin, 100 μg/mL
  Growth temperature: 37°C
  Growth strain: DH5alpha
  Copy number: Unknown
Gene/Insert
  Gene/Insert name: human UVRAG
  Species: H. sapiens (human)
  Insert size (bp): 2100
  Entrez Gene: UVRAG (a.k.a. DHTX, VPS38, p63)
  Promoter: CMV
  Tag / fusion protein: myc (N terminal on insert)
  Cloning method: Unknown
  Sequencing primers: 5′ CMV-F
Terms and licenses: Academic/Nonprofit Terms; Industry Terms: Not Available to Industry
Depositor comments: IMAGE: 6186851
How to cite: myc-UVRAG was a gift from Do-Hyung Kim (Addgene plasmid # 86736 ; http://n2t.net/addgene:86736 ; RRID:Addgene_86736)
