[The description below was written by a language model from this plasmid's Addgene catalogue record and pLannotate feature annotations shown in this document.]
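Description:
myc-UVRAG is a mammalian expression plasmid built on the pRK5 backbone that drives production of human UVRAG (UV radiation resistance-associated gene product, also known as VPS38 or p63) carrying an N-terminal myc epitope tag. The sequenced plasmid is about 6.9 kb. It is propagated in E. coli through a high-copy ColE1/pUC-type origin and selected with ampicillin via the β-lactamase gene. An M13 phage origin is also present, which in principle allows single-stranded DNA production. No mammalian selection marker is annotated, so the plasmid appears suited to transient transfection rather than drug-selected stable lines.

The expression cassette begins with the human cytomegalovirus immediate-early enhancer and promoter, followed by a fragment of CMV intron A and an SP6 phage promoter that could support in vitro transcription. Downstream lie the myc tag sequence and the roughly 2.1 kb UVRAG open reading frame, which the depositor notes derives from an IMAGE cDNA clone, and the cassette ends with an SV40 polyadenylation signal. The annotation also detects a short fragment resembling an immunoglobulin heavy-chain signal sequence upstream of the tag; it is partial and may be a leftover of the pRK5 leader region rather than a functional secretion signal. An SV40 enhancer/early promoter region sits after the poly(A) signal. The remaining annotations (lacZα, lacI, rop and bom fragments, and lac promoter/operator elements) are backbone remnants of the parental cloning vectors.

The associated study examined mTORC1 phosphorylation of UVRAG and its effect on autophagosome and endosome maturation. The tagged protein is therefore suited to detection, immunoprecipitation and interaction studies using anti-myc antibodies in transfected cells.
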