Features (pLannotate 1.2.2; 21 found; start..end, strand, type, name):
     14..393     +  enhancer       CMV enhancer: human cytomegalovirus immediate early enhancer
    394..597     +  promoter       CMV promoter: human cytomegalovirus (CMV) immediate early promoter
    733..776     +  intron         CMV intron (fragment): modified intron A from human cytomegalovirus
    828..846     +  promoter       SP6 promoter: promoter for bacteriophage SP6 RNA polymerase
    850..887     +  CDS            IgH signal sequence (fragment): signal sequence from the mouse immunoglobulin heavy chain variable region
    972..991     +  CDS            Myc (fragment): Myc (human c-Myc proto-oncogene) epitope tag
   1026..3122    +  CDS            UVRAG: UVRAG_HUMAN - Experimental evidence at protein level: Swiss-Prot protein existence level 1. Involved in maintaining chromosomal stability. Promotes DNA double-strand break (DSB) repair by association with DNA-dependent protein kinase complex DNA-PK and activating it in non-homologous end joining (NHEJ) (PubMed:22542840). Required for centrosome stability and proper chromosome segregation (PubMed:22542840). From Homo sapiens (Human).
   3172..3306    +  polyA_signal   SV40 poly(A) signal: SV40 polyadenylation signal
   3375..3732    +  promoter       SV40 promoter: SV40 enhancer and early promoter
   3751..3905    +  CDS            lacZα (fragment): LacZα fragment of β-galactosidase; lacZ fragment
   3911..3962    -  misc_feature   bom (fragment): basis of mobility region from pBR322
   3981..4361    +  rep_origin     M13 ori (sequence partly withheld): M13 bacteriophage origin of replication; arrow indicates direction of (+) strand synthesis
   4437..4486    -  misc_feature   bom (fragment): basis of mobility region from pBR322
   4588..4623    -  CDS            rop (fragment): Rop protein, which maintains plasmids at low copy number; rop
   4718..4822    +  promoter       AmpR promoter: bla
   4823..5683    +  CDS            AmpR: β-lactamase; bla; confers resistance to ampicillin, carbenicillin, and related antibiotics
   5854..6442    +  rep_origin     ori: high-copy-number ColE1/pMB1/pBR322/pUC origin of replication
   6625..6717    +  CDS            lacI (fragment): lac repressor; lacI; The lac repressor binds to the lac operator to inhibit transcription in E. coli. This inhibition can be relieved by adding lactose or isopropyl-β-D-thiogalactopyranoside (IPTG).
   6730..6751    +  protein_bind   CAP binding site: CAP binding activates transcription in the presence of cAMP. E. coli catabolite activator protein
   6766..6796    +  promoter       lac promoter: promoter for the E. coli lac operon
   6804..6820    +  protein_bind   lac operator: The lac repressor binds to the lac operator to inhibit transcription in E. coli. This inhibition can be relieved by adding lactose or isopropyl-β-D-thiogalactopyranoside (IPTG). lac repressor encoded by lacI
>Addgene plasmid #86736 | myc-UVRAG | addgene full sequence | sequence record 170500 | Addgene NGS Result
TTCGAGCTCGCCCGACATTGATTATTGACTAGTTATTAATAGTAATCAATTACGGGGTCATTAGTTCATA
GCCCATATATGGAGTTCCGCGTTACATAACTTACGGTAAATGGCCCGCCTGGCTGACCGCCCAACGACCC
CCGCCCATTGACGTCAATAATGACGTATGTTCCCATAGTAACGCCAATAGGGACTTTCCATTGACGTCAA
TGGGTGGAGTATTTACGGTAAACTGCCCACTTGGCAGTACATCAAGTGTATCATATGCCAAGTACGCCCC
CTATTGACGTCAATGACGGTAAATGGCCCGCCTGGCATTATGCCCAGTACATGACCTTATGGGACTTTCC
TACTTGGCAGTACATCTACGTATTAGTCATCGCTATTACCATGGTGATGCGGTTTTGGCAGTACATCAAT
GGGCGTGGATAGCGGTTTGACTCACGGGGATTTCCAAGTCTCCACCCCATTGACGTCAATGGGAGTTTGT
TTTGGCACCAAAATCAACGGGACTTTCCAAAATGTCGTAACAACTCCGCCCCATTGACGCAAATGGGCGG
TAGGCGTGTACGGTGGGAGGTCTATATAAGCAGAGCTCGTTTAGTGAACCGTCAGATCGCCTGGAGACGC
CATCCACGCTGTTTTGACCTCCATAGAAGACACCGGGACCGATCCAGCCTCCGCGGCCGGGAACGGTGCA
TTGGAACGCGGATTCCCCGTGCCAAGAGTGACGTAAGTACCGCCTATAGAGTCTATAGGCCCACCCCCTT
GGCTTCGTTAGAACGCGGCTACAATTAATACATAACCTTATGTATCATACACATACGATTTAGGTGACAC
TATAGAATAACATCCACTTTGCCTTTCTCTCCACAGGTGTCCACTCCCAGGTCCAACTGCACCTCGGTTC
TATCGATTGAATTCCCGAACCGACAGTCGGTCTCTTCACCAAGGCCATTCGCGCCACCATGGAGCAAAAG
CTCATTTCTGAGGAAGATCTCAATGGTGGTGGTGGTGGGTCGACCATGAGCGCCTCCGCGTCGGTCGGGG
GCCAGGTCCCCCAGCCACCCCCGGGCCCGGCCGCTGCTCTGCCTCCCGGTTCTGCCGCGCGGGCCCTGCA
TGTGGAGCTGCCGTCTCAGCAGCGGCGTCTTCGACATCTTCGGAACATTGCTGCCCGGAACATTGTTAAT
AGAAATGGCCATCAGCTCCTTGATACCTACTTTACACTTCACTTGTGTAGTACTGAAAAGATATATAAAG
AATTTTATAGAAGTGAAGTGATTAAGAATTCCTTGAATCCCACGTGGCGAAGTCTCGATTTTGGAATTAT
GCCAGACCGTCTTGATACATCTGTGTCTTGTTTCGTGGTGAAGATATGGGGTGGAAAGGAGAACATCTAC
CAGCTGTTGATTGAATGGAAAGTCTGTTTGGATGGGCTGAAATACTTGGGTCAGCAGATTCATGCCCGAA
ACCAAAATGAAATAATTTTTGGGCTGAATGATGGATACTATGGTGCTCCATTTGAACATAAGGGTTATTC
AAATGCTCAGAAGACTATTCTTCTGCAGGTGGATCAGAACTGTGTTCGCAATTCTTACGATGTCTTCTCT
TTGCTACGGCTTCATAGAGCCCAGTGTGCAATTAAACAGACTCAGGTAACTGTTCAGAAAATTGGAAAGG
AAATTGAAGAAAAACTAAGACTCACATCTACAAGCAATGAACTGAAAAAAAAAAGTGAATGCCTGCAGTT
AAAAATTTTGGTGCTTCAGAATGAACTGGAACGGCAGAAGAAAGCTTTGGGACGGGAGGTGGCATTACTG
CATAAGCAACAAATTGCATTACAAGACAAAGGAAGTGCATTTTCAGCTGAGCACCTCAAACTTCAACTCC
AGAAGGAATCCCTAAATGAGCTGAGGAAGGAGTGCACTGCAAAAAGAGAACTCTTCTTGAAGACTAATGC
TCAGTTGACAATTCGTTGCAGGCAGTTACTCTCTGAGCTTTCCTACATTTACCCTATTGATTTGAATGAA
CATAAGGATTACTTTGTATGCGGTGTCAAGTTGCCTAATTCTGAGGACTTCCAAGCAAAAGATGATGGAA
GCATTGCTGTTGCCCTTGGTTATACTGCACATCTGGTCTCCATGATTTCCTTTTTCCTACAAGTGCCCCT
CAGATATCCTATAATTCATAAGGGGTCTAGATCAACAATCAAAGACAATATCAATGACAAACTGACGGAA
AAGGAGAGAGAGTTTCCACTGTATCCAAAAGGAGGGGAGAAGTTGCAGTTTGATTATGGTGTCTATCTTC
TGAACAAAAATATAGCACAGCTAAGATATCAACATGGACTAGGGACTCCAGACTTGCGGCAAACCCTTCC
CAACCTGAAAAACTTCATGGAGCATGGACTAATGGTCAGGTGTGACAGACATCACACCTCCAGTGCAATC
CCTGTTCCTAAGAGACAAAGCTCCATATTTGGGGGTGCAGATGTAGGCTTCTCTGGGGGGATCCCTTCAC
CAGACAAAGGACATCGAAAACGGGCCAGCTCTGAGAATGAGAGACTTCAGTACAAAACCCCTCCTCCCAG
TTACAACTCAGCATTAGCCCAGCCTGTGACCACCGTCCCCTCCATGGGAGAGACCGAGAGAAAGATAACA
TCTCTATCCTCCTCCTTGGATACCTCCTTGGACTTCTCCAAAGAAAACAAGAAAAAAGGAGAGGATCTAG
TTGGCAGCTTAAACGGAGGCCACGCGAATGTGCACCCTAGCCAAGAACAAGGAGAAGCCCTCTCCGGGCA
CCGGGCCACAGTCAATGGCACTCTCCTACCCAGCGAGCAGGCCGGGTCCGCCAGTGTCCAGCTTCCAGGC
GAGTTCCACCCAGTCTCAGAAGCTGAGCTCTGCTGTACTGTGGAGCAAGCAGAAGAAATCATCGGGCTGG
AAGCCACAGGTTTCGCCTCAGGTGATCAGCTAGAAGCATTTAACTGCATCCCAGTGGACAGTGCTGTGGC
AGTAGAGTGTGACGAACAAGTTCTGGGAGAATTTGAAGAGTTCTCCCGAAGGATCTATGCACTGAATGAA
AACGTATCCAGCTTCCGCCGGCCGCGCAGGAGTTCCGATAAGTGAGCGGCCGCTAAGTAAGTAAGGATCC
CCAGCTTGGCCGCCATGGCCCAACTTGTTTATTGCAGCTTATAATGGTTACAAATAAAGCAATAGCATCA
CAAATTTCACAAATAAAGCATTTTTTTCACTGCATTCTAGTTGTGGTTTGTCCAAACTCATCAATGTATC
TTATCATGTCTGGATCGGGAATTAATTCGGCGCAGCACCATGGCCTGAAATAACCTCTGAAAGAGGAACT
TGGTTAGGTACCTTCTGAGGCGGAAAGAACCAGCTGTGGAATGTGTGTCAGTTAGGGTGTGGAAAGTCCC
CAGGCTCCCCAGCAGGCAGAAGTATGCAAAGCATGCATCTCAATTAGTCAGCAACCAGGTGTGGAAAGTC
CCCAGGCTCCCCAGCAGGCAGAAGTATGCAAAGCATGCATCTCAATTAGTCAGCAACCATAGTCCCGCCC
CTAACTCCGCCCATCCCGCCCCTAACTCCGCCCAGTTCCGCCCATTCTCCGCCCCATGGCTGACTAATTT
TTTTTATTTATGCAGAGGCCGAGGCCGCCTCGGCCTCTGAGCTATTCCAGAAGTAGTGAGGAGGCTTTTT
TGGAGGCCTAGGCTTTTGCAAAAAGCTGTTAACAGCTTGGCACTGGCCGTCGTTTTACAACGTCGTGACT
GGGAAAACCCTGGCGTTACCCAACTTAATCGCCTTGCAGCACATCCCCCTTTCGCCAGCTGGCGTAATAG
CGAAGAGGCCCGCACCGATCGCCCTTCCCAACAGTTGCGCAGCCTGAATGGCGAATGGCGCCTGATGCGG
TATTTTCTCCTTACGCATCTGTGCGGTATTTCACACCGCATA
[142 nt withheld, positions 3963-4104]
C
[141 nt withheld, positions 4106-4246]
CCTTTGACGTTGGAGTCCACGTTCTTT
[37 nt withheld, positions 4274-4310]
ACCCTATCTCGGGCTATTCTTTTGATTTATAAGGGATTTTGCCGATTTCGGCCTATTGGTTAAAAAATGA
GCTGATTTAACAAAAATTTAACGCGAATTTTAACAAAATATTAACGTTTACAATTTTATGGTGCACTCTC
AGTACAATCTGCTCTGATGCCGCATAGTTAAGCCAGCCCCGACACCCGCCAACACCCGCTGACGCGCCCT
GACGGGCTTGTCTGCTCCCGGCATCCGCTTACAGACAAGCTGTGACCGTCTCCGGGAGCTGCATGTGTCA
GAGGTTTTCACCGTCATCACCGAAACGCGCGAGACGAAAGGGCCTCGTGATACGCCTATTTTTATAGGTT
AATGTCATGATAATAATGGTTTCTTAGACGTCAGGTGGCACTTTTCGGGGAAATGTGCGCGGAACCCCTA
TTTGTTTATTTTTCTAAATACATTCAAATATGTATCCGCTCATGAGACAATAACCCTGATAAATGCTTCA
ATAATATTGAAAAAGGAAGAGTATGAGTATTCAACATTTCCGTGTCGCCCTTATTCCCTTTTTTGCGGCA
TTTTGCCTTCCTGTTTTTGCTCACCCAGAAACGCTGGTGAAAGTAAAAGATGCTGAAGATCAGTTGGGTG
CACGAGTGGGTTACATCGAACTGGATCTCAACAGCGGTAAGATCCTTGAGAGTTTTCGCCCCGAAGAACG
TTTTCCAATGATGAGCACTTTTAAAGTTCTGCTATGTGGCGCGGTATTATCCCGTATTGACGCCGGGCAA
GAGCAACTCGGTCGCCGCATACACTATTCTCAGAATGACTTGGTTGAGTACTCACCAGTCACAGAAAAGC
ATCTTACGGATGGCATGACAGTAAGAGAATTATGCAGTGCTGCCATAACCATGAGTGATAACACTGCGGC
CAACTTACTTCTGACAACGATCGGAGGACCGAAGGAGCTAACCGCTTTTTTGCACAACATGGGGGATCAT
GTAACTCGCCTTGATCGTTGGGAACCGGAGCTGAATGAAGCCATACCAAACGACGAGCGTGACACCACGA
TGCCTGTAGCAATGGCAACAACGTTGCGCAAACTATTAACTGGCGAACTACTTACTCTAGCTTCCCGGCA
ACAATTAATAGACTGGATGGAGGCGGATAAAGTTGCAGGACCACTTCTGCGCTCGGCCCTTCCGGCTGGC
TGGTTTATTGCTGATAAATCTGGAGCCGGTGAGCGTGGGTCTCGCGGTATCATTGCAGCACTGGGGCCAG
ATGGTAAGCCCTCCCGTATCGTAGTTATCTACACGACGGGGAGTCAGGCAACTATGGATGAACGAAATAG
ACAGATCGCTGAGATAGGTGCCTCACTGATTAAGCATTGGTAACTGTCAGACCAAGTTTACTCATATATA
CTTTAGATTGATTTAAAACTTCATTTTTAATTTAAAAGGATCTAGGTGAAGATCCTTTTTGATAATCTCA
TGACCAAAATCCCTTAACGTGAGTTTTCGTTCCACTGAGCGTCAGACCCCGTAGAAAAGATCAAAGGATC
TTCTTGAGATCCTTTTTTTCTGCGCGTAATCTGCTGCTTGCAAACAAAAAAACCACCGCTACCAGCGGTG
GTTTGTTTGCCGGATCAAGAGCTACCAACTCTTTTTCCGAAGGTAACTGGCTTCAGCAGAGCGCAGATAC
CAAATACTGTTCTTCTAGTGTAGCCGTAGTTAGGCCACCACTTCAAGAACTCTGTAGCACCGCCTACATA
CCTCGCTCTGCTAATCCTGTTACCAGTGGCTGCTGCCAGTGGCGATAAGTCGTGTCTTACCGGGTTGGAC
TCAAGACGATAGTTACCGGATAAGGCGCAGCGGTCGGGCTGAACGGGGGGTTCGTGCACACAGCCCAGCT
TGGAGCGAACGACCTACACCGAACTGAGATACCTACAGCGTGAGCTATGAGAAAGCGCCACGCTTCCCGA
AGGGAGAAAGGCGGACAGGTATCCGGTAAGCGGCAGGGTCGGAACAGGAGAGCGCACGAGGGAGCTTCCA
GGGGGAAACGCCTGGTATCTTTATAGTCCTGTCGGGTTTCGCCACCTCTGACTTGAGCGTCGATTTTTGT
GATGCTCGTCAGGGGGGCGGAGCCTATGGAAAAACGCCAGCAACGCGGCCTTTTTACGGTTCCTGGCCTT
TTGCTGGCCTTTTGCTCACATGTTCTTTCCTGCGTTATCCCCTGATTCTGTGGATAACCGTATTACCGCC
TTTGAGTGAGCTGATACCGCTCGCCGCAGCCGAACGACCGAGCGCAGCGAGTCAGTGAGCGAGGAAGCGG
AAGAGCGCCCAATACGCAAACCGCCTCTCCCCGCGCGTTGGCCGATTCATTAATGCAGCTGGCACGACAG
GTTTCCCGACTGGAAAGCGGGCAGTGAGCGCAACGCAATTAATGTGAGTTAGCTCACTCATTAGGCACCC
CAGGCTTTACACTTTATGCTTCCGGCTCGTATGTTGTGTGGAATTGTGAGCGGATAACAATTTCACACAG
GAAACAGCTATGACATGATTACGAATTAA
